>Addgene plasmid #188064 | pJRoC30_Th3 | addgene full sequence | sequence record 370132 | Addgene NGS Result
AGCAATAGATTTGTATAGTTGCTTTCTATTGTCTAACAGCTTGTTATTCTGTAGCATCAAATCTATGGCA
GCCTGACTTGCTTCTTGTGAAGAGAGCATACCATTTCCAATCGAATCAAACCTTTCCTTAACCATCTTCG
CAGCAGGCAAAATTACCTCAGCACTGGAGTCAGAAGATACGCTGGAATCTTCTGCGCTAGAATCAAGACC
ATACGGCCTACCGGTTGTGAGAGATTCCATGGGCCTTATGACATATCCTGGAAAGAGTAGCTCATCAGAC
TTACGTTTACTCTCTATATCAATATCTACATCAGGAGCAATCATTTCAATAAACAGCCGACATACATCCC
AGACGCTATAAGCTGTACGTGCTTTTACCGTCAGATTCTTGGCTGTTTCAATGTCGTCCATTTTGGTTTT
CTTTTACCAGTATTGTTCGTTTGATAATGTATTCTTGCTTATTACATTATAAAATCTGTGCAGATCACAT
GTCAAAACAACTTTTTATCACAAGATAGTACCGCAAAACGAACCTGCGGGCCGTCTAAAAATTAAGGAAA
AGCAGCAAAGGTGCATTTTTAAAATATGAAATGAAGATACCGCAGTACCAATTATTTTCGCAGTACAAAT
AATGCGCGGCCGGTGCATTTTTCGAAAGAACGCGAGACAAACAGGACAATTAAAGTTAGTTTTTCGAGTT
AGCGTGTTTGAATACTGCAAGATACAAGATAAATAGAGTAGTTGAAACTAGATATCAATTGCACACAAGA
TCGGCGCTAAGCATGCCACAATTTGATATATTATGTAAAACACCACCTAAGGTGCTTGTTCGTCAGTTTG
TGGAAAGGTTTGAAAGACCTTCAGGTGAGAAAATAGCATTATGTGCTGCTGAACTAACCTATTTATGTTG
GATGATTACACATAACGGAACAGCAATCAAGAGAGCCACATTCATGAGCTATAATACTATCATAAGCAAT
TCGCTGAGTTTCGATATTGTCAATAAATCACTCCAGTTTAAATACAAGACGCAAAAAGCAACAATTCTGG
AAGCCTCATTAAAGAAATTGATTCCTGCTTGGGAATTTACAATTATTCCTTACTATGGACAAAAACATCA
ATCTGATATCACTGATATTGTAAGTAGTTTGCAATTACAGTTCGAATCATCGGAAGAAGCAGATAAGGGA
AATAGCCACAGTAAAAAAATGCTTAAAGCACTTCTAAGTGAGGGTGAAAGCATCTGGGAGATCACTGAGA
AAATACTAAATTCGTTTGAGTATACTTCGAGATTTACAAAAACAAAAACTTTATACCAATTCCTCTTCCT
AGCTACTTTCATCAATTGTGGAAGATTCAGCGATATTAAGAACGTTGATCCGAAATCATTTAAATTAGTC
CAAAATAAGTATCTGGGAGTAATAATCCAGTGTTTAGTGACAGAGACAAAGACAAGCGTTAGTAGGCACA
TATACTTCTTTAGCGCAAGGGGTAGGATCGATCCACTTGTATATTTGGATGAATTTTTGAGGAATTCTGA
ACCAGTCCTAAAACGAGTAAATAGGACCGGCAATTCTTCAAGCAATAAACAGGAATACCAATTATTAAAA
GATAACTTAGTCAGATCGTACAATAAAGCTTTGAAGAAAAATGCGCCTTATTCAATCTTTGCTATAAAAA
ATGGCCCAAAATCTCACATTGGAAGACATTTGATGACCTCATTTCTTTCAATGAAGGGCCTAACGGAGTT
GACTAATGTTGTGGGAAATTGGAGCGATAAGCGTGCTTCTGCCGTGGCCAGGACAACGTATACTCATCAG
ATAACAGCAATACCTGATCACTACTTCGCACTAGTTTCTCGGTACTATGCATATGATCCAATATCAAAGG
AAATGATAGCATTGAAGGATGAGACTAATCCAATTGAGGAGTGGCAGCATATAGAACAGCTAAAGGGTAG
TGCTGAAGGAAGCATACGATACCCCGCATGGAATGGGATAATATCACAGGAGGTACTAGACTACCTTTCA
TCCTACATAAATAGACGCATATAAGTACGCATTTAAGCATAAACACGCACTATGCCGTTCTTCTCATGTA
TATATATATACAGGCAACACGCAGATATAGGTGCGACGTGAACAGTGAGCTGTATGTGCGCAGCTCGCGT
TGCATTTTCGGAAGCGCTCGTTTTCGGAAACGCTTTGAAGTTCCTATTCCGAAGTTCCTATTCTCTAGAA
AGTATAGGAACTTCAGAGCGCTTTTGAAAACCAAAAGCGCTCTGAAGACGCACTTTCAAAAAACCAAAAA
CGCACCGGACTGTAACGAGCTACTAAAATATTGCGAATACCGCTTCCACAAACATTGCTCAAAAGTATCT
CTTTGCTATATATCTCTGTGCTATATCCCTATATAACCTACCCATCCACCTTTCGCTCCTTGAACTTGCA
TCTAAACTCGACCTCTACATCAACAGGCTTCCAATGCTCTTCAAATTTTACTGTCAAGTAGACCCATACG
GCTGTAATATGCTGCTCTTCATAATGTAAGCTTATCTTTATCGAATCGTGTGAAAAACTACTACCGCGAT
AAACCTTTACGGTTCCCTGAGATTGAATTAGTTCCTTTAGTATATGATACAAGACACTTTTGAACTTTGT
ACGACGAATTTTGAGGTTCGCCATCCTCTGGCTATTTCCAATTATCCTGTCGGCTATTATCTCCGCCTCA
GTTTGATCTTCCGCTTCAGACTGCCATTTTTCACATAATGAATCTATTTCACCCCACAATCCTTCATCCG
CCTCCGCATCTTGTTCCGTTAAACTATTGACTTCATGTTGTACATTGTTTAGTTCACGAGAAGGGTCCTC
TTCAGGCGGTAGCTCCTGATCTCCTATATGACCTTTATCCTGTTCTCTTTCCACAAACTTAGAAATGTAT
TCATGAATTATGGAGCACCTAATAACATTCTTCAAGGCGGAGAAGTTTGGGCCAGATGCCCAATATGCTT
GACATGAAAACGTGAGAATGAATTTAGTATTATTGTGATATTCTGAGGCAATTTTATTATAATCTCGAAG
ATAAGAGAAGAATGCAGTGACCTTTGTATTGACAAATGGAGATTCCATGTATCTAAAAAATACGCCTTTA
GGCCTTCTGATACCCTTTCCCCTGCGGTTTAGCGTGCCTTTTACATTAATATCTAAACCCTCTCCGATGG
TGGCCTTTAACTGACTAATAAATGCAACCGATATAAACTGTGATAATTCTGGGTGATTTATGATTCGATC
GACAATTGTATTGTACACTAGTGCAGGATCAGGCCAATCCAGTTCTTTTTCAATTACCGGTGTGTCGTCT
GTATTCAGTACATGTCCAACAAATGCAAATGCTAACGTTTTGTATTTCTTATAATTGTCAGGAACTGGAA
AAGTCCCCCTTGTCGTCTCGATTACACACCTACTTTCATCGTACACCATAGGTTGGAAGTGCTGCATAAT
ACATTGCTTAATACAAGCAAGCAGTCTCTCGCCATTCATATTTCAGTTATTTTCCATTACAGCTGATGTC
ATTGTATATCAGCGCTGTAAAAATCTATCTGTTACAGAAGGTTTTCGCGGTTTTTATAAACAAAACTTTC
GTTACGAAATCGAGCAATCACCCCAGCTGCGTATTTGGAAATTCGGGAAAAAGTAGAGCAACGCGAGTTG
CATTTTTTACACCATAATGCATGATTAACTTCGAGAAGGGATTAAGGCTAATTTCACTAGTATGTTTCAA
AAACCTCAATCTGTCCATTGAATGCCTTATAAAACAGCTATAGATTGCATAGAAGAGTTAGCTACTCAAT
GCTTTTTGTCAAAGCTTACTGATGATGATGTGTCTACTTTCAGGCGGGTCTGTAGTAAGGAGAATGACAT
TATAAAGCTGGCACTTAGAATTCCACGGACTATAGACTATACTAGTATACTCCGTCTACTGTACGATACA
CTTCCGCTCAGGTCCTTGTCCTTTAACGAGGCCTTACCACTCTTTTGTTACTCTATTGATCCAGCTCAGC
AAAGGCAGTGTGATCTAAGATTCTATCTTCGCGATGTAGTAAAACTAGCTAGACCGAGAAAGAGACTAGA
AATGCAAAAGGCACTTCTACAATGGCTGCCATCATTATTATCCGATGTGACGCTGCAGCTTCTCAATGAT
ATTCGAATACGCTTTGAGGAGATACAGCCTAATATCCGACAAACTGTTTTACAGATTTACGATCGTACTT
GTTACCCATCATTGAATTTTGAACATCCGAACCTGGGAGTTTTCCCTGAAACAGATAGTATATTTGAACC
TGTATAATAATATATAGTCTAGCGCTTTACGGAAGACAATGTATGTATTTCGGTTCCTGGAGAAACTATT
GCATCTATTGCATAGGTAATCTTGCACGTCGCATCCCCGGTTCATTTTCTGCGTTTCCATCTTGCACTTC
AATAGCATATCTTTGTTAACGAAGCATCTGTGCTTCATTTTGTAGAACAAAAATGCAACGCGAGAGCGCT
AATTTTTCAAACAAAGAATCTGAGCTGCATTTTTACAGAACAGAAATGCAACGCGAAAGCGCTATTTTAC
CAACGAAGAATCTGTGCTTCATTTTTGTAAAACAAAAATGCAACGCGAGAGCGCTAATTTTTCAAACAAA
GAATCTGAGCTGCATTTTTACAGAACAGAAATGCAACGCGAGAGCGCTATTTTACCAACAAAGAATCTAT
ACTTCTTTTTTGTTCTACAAAAATGCATCCCGAGAGCGCTATTTTTCTAACAAAGCATCTTAGATTACTT
TTTTTCTCCTTTGTGCGCTCTATAATGCAGTCTCTTGATAACTTTTTGCACTGTAGGTCCGTTAAGGTTA
GAAGAAGGCTACTTTGGTGTCTATTTTCTCTTCCATAAAAAAAGCCTGACTCCACTTCCCGCGTTTACTG
ATTACTAGCGAAGCTGCGGGTGCATTTTTTCAAGATAAAGGCATCCCCGATTATATTCTATACCGATGTG
GATTGCGCATACTTTGTGAACAGAAAGTGATAGCGTTGATGATTCTTCATTGGTCAGAAAATTATGAACG
GTTTCTTCTATTTTGTCTCTATATACTACGTACCTGCTAGCTTTTCAATTCATCATTTTTTTTTTATTCT
TTTTTTTGATTTCGGTTTCCTTGAAATTTTTTTGATTCGGTAATCTCCGAACAGAAGGAAGAACGAAGGA
AGGAGCACAGACTTAGATTGGTATATATACGCATATGTAGTGTTGAAGAAACATGAAATTGCCCAGTATT
CTTAACCCAACTGCACAGAACAAAAACCTGCAGGAAACGAAGATAAATCATGTCGAAAGCTACATATAAG
GAACGTGCTGCTACTCATCCTAGTCCTGTTGCTGCCAAGCTATTTAATATCATGCACGAAAAGCAAACAA
ACTTGTGTGCTTCATTGGATGTTCGTACCACCAAGGAATTACTGGAGTTAGTTGAAGCATTAGGTCCCAA
AATTTGTTTACTAAAAACACATGTGGATATCTTGACTGATTTTTCCATGGAGGGCACAGTTAAGCCGCTA
AAGGCATTATCCGCCAAGTACAATTTTTTACTCTTCGAAGACAGAAAATTTGCTGACATTGGTAATACAG
TCAAATTGCAGTACTCTGCGGGTGTATACAGAATAGCAGAATGGGCAGACATTACGAATGCACACGGTGT
GGTGGGCCCAGGTATTGTTAGCGGTTTGAAGCAGGCGGCAGAAGAAGTAACAAAGGAACCTAGAGGCCTT
TTGATGTTAGCAGAATTGTCATGCAAGGGCTCCCTATCTACTGGAGAATATACTAAGGGTACTGTTGACA
TTGCGAAGAGCGACAAAGATTTTGTTATCGGCTTTATTGCTCAAAGAGACATGGGTGGAAGAGATGAAGG
TTACGATTGGTTGATTATGACACCCGGTGTGGGTTTAGATGACAAGGGAGACGCATTGGGTCAACAGTAT
AGAACCGTGGATGATGTGGTCTCTACAGGATCTGACATTATTATTGTTGGAAGAGGACTATTTGCAAAGG
GAAGGGATGCTAAGGTAGAGGGTGAACGTTACAGAAAAGCAGGCTGGGAAGCATATTTGAGAAGATGCGG
CCAGCAAAACTAAAAAACTGTATTATAAGTAAATGCATGTATACTAAACTCACAAATTAGAGCTTCAATT
TAATTATATCAGTTATTACCCATTGAAAAAGGAAGAGTATGAGTATTCAACATTTCCGTGTCGCCCTTAT
TCCCTTTTTTGCGGCATTTTGCCTTCCTGTTTTTGCTCACCCAGAAACGCTGGTGAAAGTAAAAGATGCT
GAAGATCAGTTGGGTGCACGAGTGGGTTACATCGAACTGGATCTCAACAGCGGTAAGATCCTTGAGAGTT
TTCGCCCCGAAGAACGTTTTCCAATGATGAGCACTTTTAAAGTTCTGCTATGTGGCGCGGTATTATCCCG
TATTGACGCCGGGCAAGAGCAACTCGGTCGCCGCATACACTATTCTCAGAATGACTTGGTTGAGTACTCA
CCAGTCACAGAAAAGCATCTTACGGATGGCATGACAGTAAGAGAATTATGCAGTGCTGCCATAACCATGA
GTGATAACACTGCGGCCAACTTACTTCTGACAACGATCGGAGGACCGAAGGAGCTAACCGCTTTTTTGCA
CAACATGGGGGATCATGTAACTCGCCTTGATCGTTGGGAACCGGAGCTGAATGAAGCCATACCAAACGAC
GAGCGTGACACCACGATGCCTGTAGCAATGGCAACAACGTTGCGCAAACTATTAACTGGCGAACTACTTA
CTCTAGCTTCCCGGCAACAATTAATAGACTGGATGGAGGCGGATAAAGTTGCAGGACCACTTCTGCGCTC
GGCCCTTCCGGCTGGCTGGTTTATTGCTGATAAATCTGGAGCCGGTGAGCGTGGGTCTCGCGGTATCATT
GCAGCACTGGGGCCAGATGGTAAGCCCTCCCGTATCGTAGTTATCTACACGACGGGGAGTCAGGCAACTA
TGGATGAACGAAATAGACAGATCGCTGAGATAGGTGCCTCACTGATTAAGCATTGGTAACTGTCAGACCA
AGTTTACTCATATATACTTTAGATTGATTTAAAACTTCATTTTTAATTTAAAAGGATCTAGGTGAAGATC
CTTTTTGATAATCTCATGACCAAAATCCCTTAACGTGAGTTTTCGTTCCACTGAGCGTCAGACCCCGTAG
AAAAGATCAAAGGATCTTCTTGAGATCCTTTTTTTCTGCGCGTAATCTGCTGCTTGCAAACAAAAAAACC
ACCGCTACCAGCGGTGGTTTGTTTGCCGGATCAAGAGCTACCAACTCTTTTTCCGAAGGTAACTGGCTTC
AGCAGAGCGCAGATACCAAATACTGTTCTTCTAGTGTAGCCGTAGTTAGGCCACCACTTCAAGAACTCTG
TAGCACCGCCTACATACCTCGCTCTGCTAATCCTGTTACCAGTGGCTGCTGCCAGTGGCGATAAGTCGTG
TCTTACCGGGTTGGACTCAAGACGATAGTTACCGGATAAGGCGCAGCGGTCGGGCTGAACGGGGGGTTCG
TGCACACAGCCCAGCTTGGAGCGAACGACCTACACCGAACTGAGATACCTACAGCGTGAGCTATGAGAAA
GCGCCACGCTTCCCGAAGGGAGAAAGGCGGACAGGTATCCGGTAAGCGGCAGGGTCGGAACAGGAGAGCG
CACGAGGGAGCTTCCAGGGGGAAACGCCTGGTATCTTTATAGTCCTGTCGGGTTTCGCCACCTCTGACTT
GAGCGTCGATTTTTGTGATGCTCGTCAGGGGGGCGGAGCCTATGGAAAAACGCCAGCAACGCGGCCTTTT
TACGGTTCCTGGCCTTTTGCTGGCCTTTTGCTCACATGTTCTTTCCTGCGTTATCCCCTGATTCTGTGGA
TAACCGTATTACCGCCTTTGAGTGAGCTGATACCGCTCGCCGCAGCCGAACGACCGAGCGCAGCGAGTCA
GTGAGCGAGGAAGCGGAAGAGCGCCCAATACGCAAACCGCCTCTCCCCGCGCGTTGGCCGATTCATTAAT
GCAGGGCCGCAGCTTGCAAATTAAAGCCTTCGAGCGTCCCAAAACCTTCTCAAGCAAGGTTTTCAGTATA
ATGTTACATGCGTACACGCGTCTGTACAGAAAAAAAAGAAAAATTTGAAATATAAATAACGTTCTCAATA
CTAACATAACTATAAAAAAATAAATAGGGACCTAGACTTCAGGTTGTCTAACTCCTTCCTTTTCGGTTAG
AGCGGATGTGGGGGGAGGGCGTGAATGTAAGCGTGACATAACTAATTACATGATGCGGCCCTCTAGATGC
ATGCTCGAGCGGCCGCTTAGTGGTGGTGGTGGTGGTGCGCGCTGCTGCCGCGGGGAACTAAACCGCTGCT
CTGATCGTTTGGGTCCAAGGCATCGTAAGTCGGGCATAAGTCACTCCAGGCCTGAGGGACTGGGTTCACA
GCCTTTACGTCGGGCAGGTCCTCGGCCATTACTACCGCGAAACCAGCCTCTAAATGGAAGTCAATATGGC
AGTGTAGGAACCACGGACCAGGATTATTAGTGTCGAATCTAATGGTCACGTTGTCTCCAGCCGCAGGAGT
ACCAGTAGAAACTACGTCCCTGAAAATAGGATTGTCGTAGTTATAAACCGTTGAGCCCGCTGACCTGACT
ACCGCGAAAGTGTGACCGTGCAGGTGGAAAGGGTGGGGTGCACCGGGGGCTGCGGCAGTTGCAGGAAAAC
TAATCTCTATGGTCGCGTTTGATGGCAGTACATAAACCGACCCACTAGGCAATAAATCCTGCGCAGTTTG
TGCACCTGAAAGGATCTGTAATAGAACAGGCACGGTTGGTGGTACGAACGACACACCATTGATGAAGAAG
TTACTACCGTTAAAGTTAAATGCCATGTTGATGGCTTTATCTACGCCACCGGGACTCGGAGACCCAGGAA
CAGGTGTTGGTACTAGTGGGTGTAAGTCAGTTTCGTTTAGGGGCTTAACCGAGGTTGTTTGATTGGTGGT
AGGCTCCACTGCGGGTGCACCGTCGTATCTTAATATTGCGGAATTTATGCCACCGTCAAAACCAACGTTG
CCGAAATTAGGGTTCGCCCTTATCCAGTAGTTGTCAACTGGCTGGTTGGCGTCTAAGACGAAGGAGTAAC
GTTGGGCAGCAAATATCTGTATACTATCCACTTCTAGCGGCTGTACATTAACGCTGTCGACCTCAATAAT
CGTTAAATTGTGACCATCAATACTAAACGTGAAATTTGGATTGCAAGACAGGCTAACCAGCCTGAACCTA
TACCTCTTACCTTTCGTTACCTTAATGACTGATAACTCGGCTGTTGGATCAGACGGGGCTCTCCCCTTCC
CGTTAATCAGAGTTGCATCTGCGCCAGGTGGAAACCTGGGTCCCAACTTTGCAGCCGTGTGGTACCAGTC
CGCCAGTGTTATTACTGTGCTGTCATTATCTACATCATACATACTAGCGTGTGGGTCGTTTGGGTCATAC
ACAACAAAAGGGCCCCTTAATCCATCGCAGTACTGCGTGCTTAGATGAGAATGATACCAAAAGGTACCCG
CTTGGTCAGGTACTTGGAAATCATATAGAAATGAATGCCCCGGTGCTATTGGGCATTGGTTTATGAAAGC
TGGGCCGTCGGCCCAATTCGTTCCGTGCTGGAAGAATCCGTGCCAGTGAATAGAAGTAGATTTTAGCATG
GTGTGATTTGTAAGGTTGTTTATTACATTTAACTGGAATCTGTCGCCCTTGTTGCCGGCGATTAGTGGTC
CGGGCGTCACGCCGTTGACCACGACTGCTTGCCTTGAGAAACCGTCAGGGCTCACTACGGCATCTGTGAT
GGTTAGATCTGCGACGGGGCCTACCGCGAACTCAGCTTCAGTCTCTCTTTTCTCGAGAGATACCCCTTCT
TCTTTAGCAGCAATGCTGGCAATAGTAGTATTTATAAACAATAATCCGTTATTTGTGCTGTTGGAAAATG
GCAAAACAGCAACATCGAAATCCCCTTCTAAATCTGAGTAACCGATGACAGCTTCAGCCGGAATTTGTGC
CGTTTCATCTTCTGTTGTAGTTTTGACTGGAGCAGCTAATGCGGAGGATGCTGCGAATAAATCAGCAGTA
AAAATTGAAGGAAATCTCATGGATCCTATGATCCTATAGTTTTTTCTCCTTGACGTTAAAGTATAGAGGT
ATATTAACAATTTTTTGTTGATACTTTTATTACATTTGAATAAGAAGTAATACAAACCGAAAATGTTGAA
AGTATTAGTTAAAGTGGTTATGCAGTTTTTGCATTTATATATCTGTTAATAGATCAAAAATCATCGCTTC
GCTGATTAATTACCCCAGAAATAAGGCTAAAAAACTAATCGCATTATCATCCTATGGTTGTTAATTTGAT
TCGTTCATTTGAAGGTTTGTGGGGCCAGGTTACTGCCAATTTTTCCTCTTCATAACCATAAAAGCTAGTA
TTGTAGAATCTTTATTGTTCGGAGCAGTGCGGCGCGAGGCACATCTGCGTTTCAGGAACGCGACCGGTGA
AGACGAGGACGCACGGAGGAGAGTCTTCCTTCGGAGGGCTGTCACCCGCTCGGCGGCTTCTAATCCGTGG
ACTAGTGGATCGATCCCC
[42 nt withheld, positions 10729-10770]
N
[82 nt withheld, positions 10772-10853]
C
[91 nt withheld, positions 10855-10945]
A
[49 nt withheld, positions 10947-10995]
CCTTTGACGTTGGAGTCCACGTTCTTT
[37 nt withheld, positions 11023-11059]
ACCCTATCTCGGTCTATTCTTTTGATTTATAAGGGATTTTGCCGATTTCGGCCTATTGGTTAAAAAATGA
GCTGATTTAACAAAAATTTAACGCGAATTTTAACAAAATATTAACGCTTACAATTTCTCTACGTATAGGA
AATGTTTACATTTTCGTATTGTTTTCGATTCACTCTATGAATAGTTCTTACTACAATTTTTTTGTCTAAA
GAGTAATACTAGAGATAAACATAAAAAATGTAGAGGTCGAGTTTAGATGCAAGTTCAAGGAGCGAAAGGT
GGATGGGTAGGTTATATAGGGATATAGCACAGAGATATATAGCAAAGAGATACTTTTGAGCAATGTTTGT
GGAAGCGGTATTCGCAATATTTTAGTAGCTCGTTACAGTCCGGTGCGTTTTTGGTTTTTTGAAAGTGCGT
CTTCAGAGCGCTTTTGGTTTTCAAAAGCGCTCTGAAGTTCCTATACTTTCTAGAGAATAGGAACTTCGGA
ATAGGAACTTCAAAGCGTTTCCGAAAACGAGCGCTTCCGAAAATGCAACGCGAGCTGCGCACATACAGCT
CACTGTTCACGTCGCACCTATATCTGCGTGTTGCCTGTATATATATATACATGAGAAGAACGGCATAGTG
CGTGTTTATGCTTAAATGCGTACTTATATGCGTCTATTTATGTAGGATGAAAGGTAGTCTAGTACCTCCT
GTGATATTATCCCATTCCATGCGGGGTATCGTATGCTTCCTTCAGCACTACCCTTTAGCTGTTCTATATG
CTGCCACTCCTCAATTGGATTAGTCTCATCCTTCAATGCTATCATTTCCTTTGATATTGGATCATACCCT
AGAAGTATTACGTGATTTTCTGCCCCTTACCCTCGTTGCTACTCTCCTTTTTTTCGTGGGAACCGCTTTA
GGGCCCTCAGTGATGGTGTTTTGTAATTTATATGCTCCTCTTGCATTTGTGTCTCTACTTCTTGTTCGCC
TGGAGGGAACTTCTTCATTTGTATTAGCATGGTTCACTTCAGTCCTTCCTTCCAACTCACTCTTTTTTTG
CTGTAAACGATTCTCTGCCGCCAGTTCATTGAAACTATTGAATATATCCTTTAGAGATTCCGGGATGAAT
AAATCACCTATTAAAGCAGCTTGACGATCTGGTGGAACTAAAGTAAGCAATTGGGTAACGACGCTTACGA
GCTTCATAACATCTTCTTCCGTTGGAGCTGGTGGGACTAATAACTGTGTACAATCCATTTTTCTCATGAG
CATTTCGGTAGCTCTCTTCTTGTCTTTCTCGGGCAATCTTCCTATTATTAT
Features (pLannotate 1.2.2; 20 found; start..end, strand, type, name):
    783..2054    +  CDS            FLP: site-specific recombinase FLP is a site-specific recombinase from Saccharomyces cerevisiae. Recombination occurs at FRT sequences.
   2207..2254    +  protein_bind   FRT: FLP-mediated recombination occurs in the 8-bp core sequence TCTAGAAA (Turan and Bode, 2011). FLP recombinase from the Saccharomyces cerevisiae 2μ plasmid
   2421..3539    -  CDS            REP1: REP1_YEAST - Experimental evidence at protein level: Swiss-Prot protein existence level 1. Part of the plasmid partitioning system, which ensures the equal distribution of replicated plasmid molecules to daugther cells. The plasmids exist as well-organized plasmid foci within the nucleus that stay together throughout the cell-cycle and act as entity during segregation, effetively reducing copy number to one. Plasmid partitioning requires the proteins REP1, REP2, and a cis-acting locus STB (REP3). REP1-REP2 stably associate with CSE4-containing chromatin at STB during S-phase, marking the locus
   3802..4344    +  CDS            RAF1: RAF_YEAST - Experimental evidence at transcript level: Swiss-Prot protein existence level 2. Antagonizes transcriptional repression of recombinase FLP by REP1-REP2. May play a role in plasmid partitioning. From Saccharomyces cerevisiae (strain ATCC 204508 / S288c) (Baker's yeast).
   4498..5142    -  rep_origin     2μ ori (fragment): yeast 2μ plasmid origin of replication
   5154..5369    +  promoter       URA3 promoter: S. cerevisiae URA3
   5370..6173    +  CDS            URA3: orotidine-5'-phosphate decarboxylase, required for uracil biosynthesis; S. cerevisiae URA3; yeast auxotrophic marker, counterselectable with 5-fluoroorotic acid (5-FOA)
   6269..7129    +  CDS            AmpR: β-lactamase; bla; confers resistance to ampicillin, carbenicillin, and related antibiotics
   7300..7888    +  rep_origin     ori: high-copy-number ColE1/pMB1/pBR322/pUC origin of replication
   8071..8124    +  CDS            lacI (fragment): lac repressor; lacI; The lac repressor binds to the lac operator to inhibit transcription in E. coli. This inhibition can be relieved by adding lactose or isopropyl-β-D-thiogalactopyranoside (IPTG).
   8136..8383    -  terminator     CYC1 terminator: S. cerevisiae CYC1; transcription terminator for CYC1
   8420..8437    -  CDS            9xHis (fragment): 9xHis affinity tag
   8471..9967    -  CDS            LAC1_TRAMX: Experimental evidence at protein level: Swiss-Prot protein existence level 1. Lignin degradation and detoxification of lignin-derived products. From Trametes maxima (White-rot fungus) (Cerrena maxima).
   9974..10240   -  CDS            α-factor secretion signal: N-terminal secretion signal from S. cerevisiae alpha-factor; MFα1; Cleavage by the Kex2 protease occurs after the dibasic KR sequence. The EA dipeptides are then removed by dipeptidyl aminopeptidase A.
  10266..10707   -  promoter       GAL1 promoter: S. cerevisiae GAL1; inducible promoter, regulated by Gal4
  10729..11185   +  rep_origin     f1 ori (sequence partly withheld): f1 bacteriophage origin of replication; arrow indicates direction of (+) strand synthesis
  11188..11532   -  rep_origin     2μ ori (fragment): yeast 2μ plasmid origin of replication
  11513..11560   -  protein_bind   FRT: FLP-mediated recombination occurs in the 8-bp core sequence TCTAGAAA (Turan and Bode, 2011). FLP recombinase from the Saccharomyces cerevisiae 2μ plasmid
  11713..11895   -  CDS            FLP (fragment): site-specific recombinase FLP is a site-specific recombinase from Saccharomyces cerevisiae. Recombination occurs at FRT sequences.
  11894..411     -  CDS            REP2 (across the origin): REP2_YEAST - Experimental evidence at protein level: Swiss-Prot protein existence level 1. Part of the plasmid partitioning system, which ensures the equal distribution of replicated plasmid molecules to daugther cells. The plasmids exist as well-organized plasmid foci within the nucleus that stay together throughout the cell-cycle and act as entity during segregation, effetively reducing copy number to one. Plasmid partitioning requires the proteins REP1, REP2, and a cis-acting locus STB (REP3). REP1-REP2 stably associate with CSE4-containing chromatin at STB during S-phase, marking the locus
