[The description below was written by a language model from this plasmid's Addgene catalogue record and pLannotate feature annotations shown in this document.]
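Description:
pJRoC30_Th3 is a Saccharomyces cerevisiae expression plasmid built on the pJRoC30 backbone, an E. coli–yeast shuttle vector. For propagation in bacteria it carries a high-copy ColE1/pUC-type origin and the β-lactamase gene for ampicillin selection, plus an f1 origin. For yeast it carries the URA3 auxotrophic marker with its own promoter and an unusually complete set of 2μ plasmid elements: 2μ origin fragments, FLP recombinase with two FRT sites, and the REP1, REP2 and RAF1 genes. These provide episomal replication, partitioning and copy-number control. The catalogue lists the total size as 12,286 bp, whereas the sequenced record is 12,370 nt.

The payload is Th3, a high-redox potential laccase from the white-rot fungus Trametes hirsuta redesigned with the PROSS stability-design algorithm. It carries 20 mutations relative to the parent sequence, which are detailed only in the associated publication. The automated annotation labels this coding region by its closest database match, a Trametes maxima laccase, which reflects homology rather than a different insert. Expression is driven by the galactose-inducible GAL1 promoter and terminated by the CYC1 terminator. The laccase is fused at its N terminus to an evolved version of the yeast α-factor prepro-leader, which directs the protein into the secretory pathway and is removed by processing. At the C terminus it carries a thrombin cleavage site followed by a 6xHis tag, allowing affinity purification and optional tag removal. The construct is suited to inducible secreted production of the designed laccase in yeast for functional characterisation, alongside other designed laccases.
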