Addgene plasmid #188064: pJRoC30_Th3
Purpose: PROSS-designed high-redox potential laccase from Trametes hirsuta
Depositing lab: Sarel Fleishman. Depositing organization: Weizmann Institute of Science. Publication: Designed High-Redox Potential Laccases Exhibit High Functional Diversity. Barber-Zucker S, Mateljak I, Goldsmith M, Kupervaser M, Alcalde M, Fleishman SJ. ACS Catal. 2022 Nov 4;12(21):13164-13173. doi: 10.1021/acscatal.2c03006. Epub 2022 Oct 13. PubMed 36366766.
Backbone
  Vector backbone: pJRoC30
  Backbone manufacturer: California Institute of Technology
  Backbone size w/o insert (bp): 10462
  Total vector size (bp): 12286
  Vector type: Yeast Expression
  Selectable markers: URA3
Growth in bacteria
  Bacterial resistance: Ampicillin, 100 μg/mL
  Growth temperature: 37°C
  Growth strain: DH5alpha
  Copy number: High Copy
Gene/Insert
  Gene/Insert name: PROSS-designed high-redox potential laccase from Trametes hirsuta (alt name: Th3)
  Species: Trametes hirsuta
  Insert size (bp): 1824
  Mutation: 20 mutations, described in publication
  GenBank ID: EU492907.1 EU492907.1
  Tag / fusion protein: S. cerevisiae evolved α-factor prepro-leader signal peptide (N terminal on insert); Thrombin cleavage site + 6xHis tag (C terminal on insert)
Terms and licenses: Academic/Nonprofit Terms; Industry Terms: Not Available to Industry
Depositor comments: The pJRoC30 plasmid was provided to the Fleishman lab by EvoEnzyme S.L. via an MTA agreement.
How to cite: pJRoC30_Th3 was a gift from Sarel Fleishman (Addgene plasmid # 188064 ; http://n2t.net/addgene:188064 ; RRID:Addgene_188064)
